>Addgene plasmid #53750 | pCS-memb-mCherry | depositor full sequence | sequence record 83990 | pCS-memb-mCherry sequence 4912 bps
GTAGATCCAGACATGATAAGATACATTGATGAGTTTGGACAAACCACAACTAGAATGCAGTGAAAAAAAT
GCTTTATTTGTGAAATTTGTGATGCTATTGCTTTATTTGTAACCATTATAAGCTGCAATAAACAAGTTAA
CAACAACAATTGCATTCATTTTATGTTTCAGGTTCAGGGGGAGGTGTGGGAGGTTTTTTAATTCGCGGCC
GCGGCGCCAATGCATTGGGCCCGGTACCCAGCTTTTGTTCCCTTTAGTGAGGGTTAATTGCGCGCTTGGC
GTAATCATGGTCATAGCTGTTTCCTGTGTGAAATTGTTATCCGCTCACAATTCCACACAACATACGAGCC
GGAAGCATAAAGTGTAAAGCCTGGGGTGCCTAATGAGTGAGCTAACTCACATTAATTGCGTTGCGCTCAC
TGCCCGCTTTCCAGTCGGGAAACCTGTCGTGCCAGCTGCATTAATGAATCGGCCAACGCGCGGGGAGAGG
CGGTTTGCGTATTGGGCGCTCTTCCGCTTCCTCGCTCACTGACTCGCTGCGCTCGGTCGTTCGGCTGCGG
CGAGCGGTATCAGCTCACTCAAAGGCGGTAATACGGTTATCCACAGAATCAGGGGATAACGCAGGAAAGA
ACATGTGAGCAAAAGGCCAGCAAAAGGCCAGGAACCGTAAAAAGGCCGCGTTGCTGGCGTTTTTCCATAG
GCTCCGCCCCCCTGACGAGCATCACAAAAATCGACGCTCAAGTCAGAGGTGGCGAAACCCGACAGGACTA
TAAAGATACCAGGCGTTTCCCCCTGGAAGCTCCCTCGTGCGCTCTCCTGTTCCGACCCTGCCGCTTACCG
GATACCTGTCCGCCTTTCTCCCTTCGGGAAGCGTGGCGCTTTCTCATAGCTCACGCTGTAGGTATCTCAG
TTCGGTGTAGGTCGTTCGCTCCAAGCTGGGCTGTGTGCACGAACCCCCCGTTCAGCCCGACCGCTGCGCC
TTATCCGGTAACTATCGTCTTGAGTCCAACCCGGTAAGACACGACTTATCGCCACTGGCAGCAGCCACTG
GTAACAGGATTAGCAGAGCGAGGTATGTAGGCGGTGCTACAGAGTTCTTGAAGTGGTGGCCTAACTACGG
CTACACTAGAAGGACAGTATTTGGTATCTGCGCTCTGCTGAAGCCAGTTACCTTCGGAAAAAGAGTTGGT
AGCTCTTGATCCGGCAAACAAACCACCGCTGGTAGCGGTGGTTTTTTTGTTTGCAAGCAGCAGATTACGC
GCAGAAAAAAAGGATCTCAAGAAGATCCTTTGATCTTTTCTACGGGGTCTGACGCTCAGTGGAACGAAAA
CTCACGTTAAGGGATTTTGGTCATGAGATTATCAAAAAGGATCTTCACCTAGATCCTTTTAAATTAAAAA
TGAAGTTTTAAATCAATCTAAAGTATATATGAGTAAACTTGGTCTGACAGTTACCAATGCTTAATCAGTG
AGGCACCTATCTCAGCGATCTGTCTATTTCGTTCATCCATAGTTGCCTGACTCCCCGTCGTGTAGATAAC
TACGATACGGGAGGGCTTACCATCTGGCCCCAGTGCTGCAATGATACCGCGAGACCCACGCTCACCGGCT
CCAGATTTATCAGCAATAAACCAGCCAGCCGGAAGGGCCGAGCGCAGAAGTGGTCCTGCAACTTTATCCG
CCTCCATCCAGTCTATTAATTGTTGCCGGGAAGCTAGAGTAAGTAGTTCGCCAGTTAATAGTTTGCGCAA
CGTTGTTGCCATTGCTACAGGCATCGTGGTGTCACGCTCGTCGTTTGGTATGGCTTCATTCAGCTCCGGT
TCCCAACGATCAAGGCGAGTTACATGATCCCCCATGTTGTGCAAAAAAGCGGTTAGCTCCTTCGGTCCTC
CGATCGTTGTCAGAAGTAAGTTGGCCGCAGTGTTATCACTCATGGTTATGGCAGCACTGCATAATTCTCT
TACTGTCATGCCATCCGTAAGATGCTTTTCTGTGACTGGTGAGTACTCAACCAAGTCATTCTGAGAATAG
TGTATGCGGCGACCGAGTTGCTCTTGCCCGGCGTCAATACGGGATAATACCGCGCCACATAGCAGAACTT
TAAAAGTGCTCATCATTGGAAAACGTTCTTCGGGGCGAAAACTCTCAAGGATCTTACCGCTGTTGAGATC
CAGTTCGATGTAACCCACTCGTGCACCCAACTGATCTTCAGCATCTTTTACTTTCACCAGCGTTTCTGGG
TGAGCAAAAACAGGAAGGCAAAATGCCGCAAAAAAGGGAATAAGGGCGACACGGAAATGTTGAATACTCA
TACTCTTCCTTTTTCAATATTATTGAAGCATTTATCAGGGTTATTGTCTCATGAGCGGATACATATTTGA
ATGTATTTAGAAAAATAAACAAATAGGGGTTCCGCGCACATTTCCCCGAAAAGTGCCACCTAAATTGTAA
GCGTTAATATTTTGTTAAAATTCGCGTTAAATTTTTGTTAAATCAGCTCATTTTTTAACCAATAGGCCGA
AATCGGCAAAATCCCTTATAAATCAAAAGAATAGACCGAGATAGGGT
[37 nt withheld, positions 2568-2604]
AAAGAACGTGGACTCCAACGTCAAAGG
[49 nt withheld, positions 2632-2680]
T
[91 nt withheld, positions 2682-2772]
G
[124 nt withheld, positions 2774-2897]
CCCATTCGCCATTCAGGCTGCGCAACTGTTGGGAAGGGCGATCGGTGCGGGCCTCTTCGCTATTACGCCA
GTCGACCATAGCCAATTCAATATGGCGTATATGGACTCATGCCAATTCAATATGGTGGATCTGGACCTGT
GCCAATTCAATATGGCGTATATGGACTCGTGCCAATTCAATATGGTGGATCTGGACCCCAGCCAATTCAA
TATGGCGGACTTGGCACCATGCCAATTCAATATGGCGGACTTGGCACTGTGCCAACTGGGGAGGGGTCTA
CTTGGCACGGTGCCAAGTTTGAGGAGGGGTCTTGGCCCTGTGCCAAGTCCGCCATATTGAATTGGCATGG
TGCCAATAATGGCGGCCATATTGGCTATATGCCAGGATCAATATATAGGCAATATCCAATATGGCCCTAT
GCCAATATGGCTATTGGCCAGGTTCAATACTATGTATTGGCCCTATGCCATATAGTATTCCATATATGGG
TTTTCCTATTGACGTAGATAGCCCCTCCCAATGGGCGGTCCCATATACCATATATGGGGCTTCCTAATAC
CGCCCATAGCCACTCCCCCATTGACGTCAATGGTCTCTATATATGGTCTTTCCTATTGACGTCATATGGG
CGGTCCTATTGACGTATATGGCGCCTCCCCCATTGACGTCAATTACGGTAAATGGCCCGCCTGGCTCAAT
GCCCATTGACGTCAATAGGACCACCCACCATTGACGTCAATGGGATGGCTCATTGCCCATTCATATCCGT
TCTCACGCCCCCTATTGACGTCAATGACGGTAAATGGCCCACTTGGCAGTACATCAATATCTATTAATAG
TAACTTGGCAAGTACATTACTATTGGAAGGACGCCAGGGTACATTGGCAGTACTCCCATTGACGTCAATG
GCGGTAAATGGCCCGCGATGGCTGCCAAGTACATCCCCATTGACGTCAATGGGGAGGGGCAATGACGCAA
ATGGGCGTTCCATTGACGTAAATGGGCGGTAGGCGTGCCTAATGGGAGGTCTATATAAGCAATGCTCGTT
TAGGGAACCGCCATTCTGCCTGGGGACGTCGGAGCAAGCTTGATTTAGGTGACACTATAGAATACAAGCT
ACTTGTTCTTTTTGCAGGATCCCATCGATTCGAATTCAAGGCCTCTCGAGCCTCTAGAGCCACCATGGGC
TGCATCAAGAGCAAGCGCAAGGACAACCTGAACGACGACGAGGCCGCCATGGGCTGCATCAAGAGCAAGC
GCAAGGACAACCTGAACGACGACGAGGCACCGGTCGCCACCATGGTGAGCAAGGGCGAGGAGGATAACAT
GGCCATCATCAAGGAGTTCATGCGCTTCAAGGTGCACATGGAGGGCTCCGTGAACGGCCACGAGTTCGAG
ATCGAGGGCGAGGGCGAGGGCCGCCCCTACGAGGGCACCCAGACCGCCAAGCTGAAGGTGACCAAGGGTG
GCCCCCTGCCCTTCGCCTGGGACATCCTGTCCCCTCAGTTCATGTACGGCTCCAAGGCCTACGTGAAGCA
CCCCGCCGACATCCCCGACTACTTGAAGCTGTCCTTCCCCGAGGGCTTCAAGTGGGAGCGCGTGATGAAC
TTCGAGGACGGCGGCGTGGTGACCGTGACCCAGGACTCCTCCCTGCAGGACGGCGAGTTCATCTACAAGG
TGAAGCTGCGCGGCACCAACTTCCCCTCCGACGGCCCCGTAATGCAGAAGAAGACCATGGGCTGGGAGGC
CTCCTCCGAGCGGATGTACCCCGAGGACGGCGCCCTGAAGGGCGAGATCAAGCAGAGGCTGAAGCTGAAG
GACGGCGGCCACTACGACGCTGAGGTCAAGACCACCTACAAGGCCAAGAAGCCCGTGCAGCTGCCCGGCG
CCTACAACGTCAACATCAAGTTGGACATCACCTCCCACAACGAGGACTACACCATCGTGGAACAGTACGA
ACGCGCCGAGGGCCGCCACTCCACCGGCGGCATGGACGAGCTGTACAAGTAATAC
Features (pLannotate 1.2.2; 14 found; start..end, strand, type, name):
      4..138     -  polyA_signal   SV40 poly(A) signal: SV40 polyadenylation signal
    251..269     -  promoter       T3 promoter: promoter for bacteriophage T3 RNA polymerase
    314..330     -  protein_bind   lac operator: The lac repressor binds to the lac operator to inhibit transcription in E. coli. This inhibition can be relieved by adding lactose or isopropyl-β-D-thiogalactopyranoside (IPTG). lac repressor encoded by lacI
    338..368     -  promoter       lac promoter: promoter for the E. coli lac operon
    383..404     -  protein_bind   CAP binding site: CAP binding activates transcription in the presence of cAMP. E. coli catabolite activator protein
    417..509     -  CDS            lacI (fragment): lac repressor; lacI; The lac repressor binds to the lac operator to inhibit transcription in E. coli. This inhibition can be relieved by adding lactose or isopropyl-β-D-thiogalactopyranoside (IPTG).
    692..1280    -  rep_origin     ori: high-copy-number ColE1/pMB1/pBR322/pUC origin of replication
   1451..2311    -  CDS            AmpR: β-lactamase; bla; confers resistance to ampicillin, carbenicillin, and related antibiotics
   2312..2416    -  promoter       AmpR promoter: bla
   2469..2897    -  rep_origin     f1 ori (sequence partly withheld): f1 bacteriophage origin of replication; arrow indicates direction of (+) strand synthesis
   2902..2968    -  CDS            lacZα (fragment): LacZα fragment of β-galactosidase; lacZ fragment
   2971..3955    +  promoter       CMV IE94 promoter: enhancer/promoter region of simian cytomegalovirus major immediate early transcription unit IE94
   3990..4008    +  promoter       SP6 promoter: promoter for bacteriophage SP6 RNA polymerase
   4199..4906    +  CDS            mCherry: mCherry is a basic (constitutively fluorescent) red fluorescent protein published in 2004, derived from Discosoma sp.. It is reported to be a very rapidly-maturing monomer with low acid sensitivity.
