[The description below was written by a language model from this plasmid's Addgene catalogue record and pLannotate feature annotations shown in this document.]
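Description:
pCS-memb-mCherry is a pCS2+-based expression plasmid of about 4.9 kb that encodes a membrane-targeted red fluorescent protein. It is propagated in E. coli as a high-copy plasmid through a ColE1/pUC-type origin and selected with ampicillin via the β-lactamase gene. An f1 origin and remnants of the lac region (lac promoter/operator and fragments of lacI and lacZα) are carried over from the backbone and have no role in the payload.

The expression cassette is driven by the simian cytomegalovirus IE94 enhancer/promoter, which gives strong constitutive transcription in vertebrate cells. It is followed by an SP6 phage promoter, the coding region, and an SV40 polyadenylation signal. The insert is a tandem (2x) membrane localization sequence with mCherry fused at its C-terminus. The feature table annotates only the mCherry open reading frame. The unannotated stretch of roughly 190 bp between the SP6 promoter and mCherry presumably holds the membrane-targeting repeats, but the record does not state their identity or origin. According to the depositor, the plasmid was made by swapping a PCR-amplified mCherry coding sequence into the corresponding cerulean version of the vector. A T3 promoter lies downstream of the cassette in the opposite orientation, as is usual for pCS2+.

Because the cassette has both a CMV and an SP6 promoter, it can be expressed by direct DNA delivery, or the plasmid can be linearized downstream of the poly(A) signal and used as a template for in vitro synthesis of mRNA. The depositor notes this second route. The associated publication concerns confocal time-lapse imaging of embryogenesis, which points to use as a cell-outline label for tracking cell shape and movement in live embryos.
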