Addgene plasmid #53750: pCS-memb-mCherry
Purpose: Contains mCherry fused to a 2x membrane localization sequence in the pCS2+ vector.
Depositing lab: Sean Megason. Depositing organization: Harvard Medical School. Publication: In toto imaging of embryogenesis with confocal time-lapse microscopy. Megason SG. Methods Mol Biol. 2009;546:317-32. doi: 10.1007/978-1-60327-977-2_19. PubMed 19378112.
Backbone
  Vector backbone: pCS2+
  Backbone manufacturer: RZPD
  Backbone size w/o insert (bp): 4095
  Vector type: Mammalian Expression
Growth in bacteria
  Bacterial resistance: Ampicillin, 100 μg/mL
  Growth temperature: 37°C
  Growth strain: DH5alpha
  Copy number: High Copy
Gene/Insert
  Gene/Insert name: 2x membrane linker
  Promoter: simian CMV IE94
  Tag / fusion protein: mCherry (C terminal on insert)
  Cloning method: Restriction Enzyme; 5′ cloning site unknown (unknown if destroyed); 3′ cloning site unknown (unknown if destroyed)
  Sequencing primers: 5′ SP6; 3′ EBV-rev
Terms and licenses: Academic/Nonprofit Terms; Industry Terms: Not Available to Industry
Depositor comments: Cut with NotI and transcribe with SP6 for RNA. CDS of mCherry was PCR amplified to add AgeI at N terminus and SnaBI at C-terminus. Put this fragment in AgeI/SnaBI cut pCS-memb-cerulean (Addgene plasmid 53749).
How to cite: pCS-memb-mCherry was a gift from Sean Megason (Addgene plasmid # 53750 ; http://n2t.net/addgene:53750 ; RRID:Addgene_53750)
