>Addgene plasmid #53750 | pCS-memb-mCherry | addgene partial sequence | sequence record 89635 | CMV-F 5'-CGCAAATGGGCGGTAGGCGTG-3'
CTATATAAGCAATGCTCGTTTAGGGAACCGCCATTCTGCCTGGGGACGTCGGAGCAAGCTTGATTTAGGT
GACACTATAGAATACAAGCTACTTGTTCTTTTTGCAGGATCCCATCGATTCGAATTCAAGGCCTCTCGAG
CCTCTAGAGCCACCATGGGCTGCATCAAGAGCAAGCGCAAGGACAACCTGAACGACGACGAGGCCGCCAT
GGGCTGCATCAAGAGCAAGCGCAAGGACAACCTGAACGACGACGAGGCACCGGTCGCCACCATGGTGAGC
AAGGGCGAGGAGGATAACATGGCCATCATCAAGGAGTTCATGCGCTTCAAGGTGCACATGGAGGGCTCCG
TGAACGGCCACGAGTTCGAGATCGAGGGCGAGGGCGAGGGCCGCCCCTACGAGGGCACCCAGACCGCCAA
GCTGAAGGTGACCAAGGGTGGCCCCCTGCCCTTCGCCTGGGACATCCTGTCCCCTCAGTTCATGTACGGC
TCCAAGGCCTACGTGAAGCACCCCGCCGACATCCCCGACTACTTGAAGCTGTCCTTCCCCGAGGGCTTCA
AGTGGGAGCGCGTGATGAACTTCGAGGACGGCGGCGTGGTGACCGTGACCCAGGACTCCTCCCTGCAGGA
CGGCGAGTTCATCTACAAGGTGAAGCTGCGCGGCACCAACTTCCCCTCCGACGGCCCCGTAATGCAGAAG
AAGACCATGGGCTGGGAGGCCTCCTCCGAGCGGATGTACCCCGAGGACGGCGCCCTGAAGGGCGAGATCA
AGCAGAGGCTGAAGCTGAAGGACGGCGGCCACTACGACGCTGAGGTCAAGACCACCTACAAGGCCAAGAA
GCCCGTGCAGCTGCCCGGCGCCTACAACGTCAACATCAAGTTGGACATCACCTCCCACAACGAGGACTAC
ACCATCGTGGAACAGTACGAACGCGCCGAGGGCCGCCACTCCACCGGCGGCATGGACGAGCTGTACAAGT
AATACGTAGATCCAGACATGATAAGATAC
