>Addgene plasmid #53750 | pCS-memb-mCherry | addgene partial sequence | sequence record 89636 | pUC-4 5'-CAGTGAGCGAGGAAGCGGAAGAGCGCCCAA-3'
CGCAAACCGCCTCTCCCCGCGCGTTGGCCGATTCATTAATGCAGCTGGCACGACAGGTTTCCCGACTGGA
AAGCGGGCAGTGAGCGCAACGCAATTAATGTGAGTTAGCTCACTCATTAGGCACCCCAGGCTTTACACTT
TATGCTCCCGGCTCGTATGTTGTGTGGAATTGTGAGCGGATAACAATTTCACACAGGAAACAGCTATGAC
CATGATTACGCCAAGCGCGCAATTAACCCTCACTAAAGGGAACAAAAGCTGGGTACCGGGCCCAATGCAT
TGGCGCCGCGGCCGCGAATTAAAAAACCTCCCACACCTCCCCCTGAACCTGAAACATAAAATGAATGCAA
TTGTTGTTGTTAACTTGTTTATTGCAGCTTATAATGGTTACAAATAAAGCAATAGCATCACAAATTTCAC
AAATAAAGCATTTTTTTCACTGCATTCTAGTTGTGGTTTGTCCAAACTCATCAATGTATCTTATCATGTC
TGGATCTACGTATTACTTGTACAGCTCGTCCATGCCGCCGGTGGAGTGGCGGCCCTCGGCGCGTTCGTAC
TGTTCCACGATGGTGTAGTCCTCGTTGTGGGAGGTGATGTCCAACTTGATGTTGACGTTGTAGGCGCCGG
GCAGCTGCACGGGCTTCTTGGCCTTGTAGGTGGTCTTGACCTCAGCGTCGTAGTGGCCGCCGTCCTTCAG
CTTCAGCCTCTGCTTGATCTCGCCCTTCAGGGCGCCGTCCTCGGGGTACATCCGCTCGGAGGAGGCCTCC
CAGCCCATGGTCTTCTTCTGCATTACGGGGCCGTCGGAGGGGAAGTTGGTGCCGCGCAGCTTCACCTTGT
AGATGAACTCGCCGTCCTGCAGGGAGGAGTCCTGGGTCACGGTCACCACGCCGCCGTCCTCGAAGTTCAT
CACGCGCTCCCACTTGAAGCCCTCGGGGAAGGACAGCTTCAAGTAGTCGGGGATGTCGGCGGGGTGCTTC
ACGTAGGCCTTGGAGCCGTACATGAACTGAGGGGACAGGATGTCCCAGGCGAAGGGCAGGGGGCCACCCT
